LOCUS       Exported 7272 bp ds-DNA circular SYN 14-JUL-2021
DEFINITION  Expresses SOX2 in mammalian cells.
ACCESSION   .
VERSION     .
KEYWORDS    MAC_N_SOX2
SOURCE      synthetic DNA construct
  ORGANISM  synthetic DNA construct
REFERENCE   1 (bases 1 to 7272)
  TITLE     MAC-N tagged TF-plasmids
REFERENCE   2 (bases 1 to 7272)
  AUTHORS   .
  TITLE     Direct Submission
  JOURNAL   Exported Jul 14, 2021 from SnapGene Server 1.1.58
            http://www.snapgene.com
FEATURES             Location/Qualifiers
     source          1..7272
                     /organism="synthetic DNA construct"
                     /mol_type="other DNA"
     enhancer        1..380
                     /label=CMV enhancer
                     /note="human cytomegalovirus immediate early enhancer"
     promoter        381..584
                     /label=CMV promoter
                     /note="human cytomegalovirus (CMV) immediate early
                     promoter"
     primer_bind     535..555
                     /label=CMV-F
                     /note="Human CMV immediate early promoter, forward primer"
     protein_bind    586..604
                     /gene="tetO"
                     /label=tet operator
                     /bound_moiety="tetracycline repressor TetR"
                     /note="bacterial operator O2 for the tetR and tetA genes"
     protein_bind    607..625
                     /gene="tetO"
                     /label=tet operator
                     /bound_moiety="tetracycline repressor TetR"
                     /note="bacterial operator O2 for the tetR and tetA genes"
     primer_bind     635..659
                     /label=LNCX
                     /note="Human CMV promoter, forward primer"
     CDS             827..1789
                     /codon_start=1
                     /product="promiscuous R118G mutant of the E. coli biotin
                     protein ligase (Cronan, 2005)"
                     /label=BirA(R118G)
                     /note="also known as BirA* or BioID"
                     /translation="MKDNTVPLKLIALLANGEFHSGEQLGETLGMSRAAINKHIQTLRD
                     WGVDVFTVPGKGYSLPEPIQLLNAKQILGQLDGGSVAVLPVIDSTNQYLLDRIGELKSG
                     DACIAEYQQAGRGGRGRKWFSPFGANLYLSMFWRLEQGPAAAIGLSLVIGIVMAEVLRK
                     LGADKVRVKWPNDLYLQDRKLAGILVELTGKTGDAAQIVIGAGINMAMRRVEESVVNQG
                     WITLQEAGINLDRNTLAAMLIRELRAALELFEQEGLAPYLSRWEKLDNFINRPVKLIIG
                     DKEIFGISRGIDKQGALLLEQDGIIKPWMGGEISLRSAEK"
     CDS             1790..1816
                     /codon_start=1
                     /product="HA (human influenza hemagglutinin) epitope tag"
                     /label=HA
                     /translation="YPYDVPDYA"
     CDS             1847..1870
                     /codon_start=1
                     /product="peptide that binds Strep-Tactin(R), an engineered
                     form of streptavidin"
                     /label=Strep-Tag II
                     /translation="WSHPQFEK"
     CDS             1907..1930
                     /codon_start=1
                     /product="peptide that binds Strep-Tactin(R), an engineered
                     form of streptavidin"
                     /label=Strep-Tag II
                     /translation="WSHPQFEK"
     protein_bind    1943..1967
                     /gene="mutant version of attB"
                     /label=attB1
                     /bound_moiety="BP Clonase(TM)"
                     /note="recombination site for the Gateway(R) BP reaction"
     protein_bind    complement(2928..2952)
                     /gene="mutant version of attB"
                     /label=attB2
                     /bound_moiety="BP Clonase(TM)"
                     /note="recombination site for the Gateway(R) BP reaction"
     primer_bind     complement(2990..3007)
                     /label=BGH-rev
                     /note="Bovine growth hormone terminator, reverse primer.
                     Also called BGH reverse"
     polyA_signal    2996..3220
                     /label=bGH poly(A) signal
                     /note="bovine growth hormone polyadenylation signal"
     primer_bind     complement(3353..3372)
                     /label=F1ori-R
                     /note="F1 origin, reverse primer"
     protein_bind    3504..3551
                     /label=FRT
                     /bound_moiety="FLP recombinase from the Saccharomyces
                     cerevisiae 2u plasmid"
                     /note="FLP-mediated recombination occurs in the 8-bp core
                     sequence TCTAGAAA (Turan and Bode, 2011)."
     CDS             3559..4581
                     /codon_start=1
                     /gene="aph(4)-Ia"
                     /product="aminoglycoside phosphotransferase from E. coli"
                     /label=HygR
                     /note="confers resistance to hygromycin"
                     /translation="KKPELTATSVEKFLIEKFDSVSDLMQLSEGEESRAFSFDVGGRGY
                     VLRVNSCADGFYKDRYVYRHFASAALPIPEVLDIGEFSESLTYCISRRAQGVTLQDLPE
                     TELPAVLQPVAEAMDAIAAADLSQTSGFGPFGPQGIGQYTTWRDFICAIADPHVYHWQT
                     VMDDTVSASVAQALDELMLWAEDCPEVRHLVHADFGSNNVLTDNGRITAVIDWSEAMFG
                     DSQYEVANIFFWRPWLACMEQQTRYFERRHPELAGSPRLRAYMLRIGLDQLYQSLVDGN
                     FDDAAWAQGRCDAIVRSGAGTVGRTQIARRSAAVWTDGCVEVLADSGNRRPSTRPRAKE
                     "
     polyA_signal    4711..4832
                     /label=SV40 poly(A) signal
                     /note="SV40 polyadenylation signal"
     primer_bind     complement(4748..4767)
                     /label=SV40pA-R
                     /note="SV40 polyA, reverse primer"
     primer_bind     4802..4821
                     /label=EBV-rev
                     /note="SV40 polyA terminator, reverse primer"
     primer_bind     complement(4881..4897)
                     /label=M13 rev
                     /note="common sequencing primer, one of multiple similar
                     variants"
     primer_bind     complement(4881..4897)
                     /label=M13 Reverse
                     /note="In lacZ gene. Also called M13-rev"
     primer_bind     complement(4894..4916)
                     /label=M13/pUC Reverse
                     /note="In lacZ gene"
     protein_bind    4905..4921
                     /label=lac operator
                     /bound_moiety="lac repressor encoded by lacI"
                     /note="The lac repressor binds to the lac operator to
                     inhibit transcription in E. coli. This inhibition can be
                     relieved by adding lactose or
                     isopropyl-beta-D-thiogalactopyranoside (IPTG)."
     promoter        complement(4929..4959)
                     /label=lac promoter
                     /note="promoter for the E. coli lac operon"
     protein_bind    4974..4995
                     /label=CAP binding site
                     /bound_moiety="E. coli catabolite activator protein"
                     /note="CAP binding activates transcription in the presence
                     of cAMP."
     primer_bind     complement(5112..5129)
                     /label=L4440
                     /note="L4440 vector, forward primer"
     rep_origin      complement(5283..5871)
                     /direction=LEFT
                     /label=ori
                     /note="high-copy-number ColE1/pMB1/pBR322/pUC origin of
                     replication"
     primer_bind     complement(5363..5382)
                     /label=pBR322ori-F
                     /note="pBR322 origin, forward primer"
     CDS             complement(6042..6902)
                     /codon_start=1
                     /gene="bla"
                     /product="beta-lactamase"
                     /label=AmpR
                     /note="confers resistance to ampicillin, carbenicillin, and
                     related antibiotics"
                     /translation="MSIQHFRVALIPFFAAFCLPVFAHPETLVKVKDAEDQLGARVGYI
                     ELDLNSGKILESFRPEERFPMMSTFKVLLCGAVLSRIDAGQEQLGRRIHYSQNDLVEYS
                     PVTEKHLTDGMTVRELCSAAITMSDNTAANLLLTTIGGPKELTAFLHNMGDHVTRLDRW
                     EPELNEAIPNDERDTTMPVAMATTLRKLLTGELLTLASRQQLIDWMEADKVAGPLLRSA
                     LPAGWFIADKSGAGERGSRGIIAALGPDGKPSRIVVIYTTGSQATMDERNRQIAEIGAS
                     LIKHW"
     primer_bind     6665..6684
                     /label=Amp-R
                     /note="Ampicillin resistance gene, reverse primer"
     promoter        complement(6903..7007)
                     /gene="bla"
                     /label=AmpR promoter
     primer_bind     complement(7082..7101)
                     /label=pRS-marker
                     /note="pRS vectors, use to sequence yeast selectable
                     marker"
ORIGIN
        1 gacattgatt attgactagt tattaatagt aatcaattac ggggtcatta gttcatagcc
       61 catatatgga gttccgcgtt acataactta cggtaaatgg cccgcctggc tgaccgccca
      121 acgacccccg cccattgacg tcaataatga cgtatgttcc catagtaacg ccaataggga
      181 ctttccattg acgtcaatgg gtggagtatt tacggtaaac tgcccacttg gcagtacatc
      241 aagtgtatca tatgccaagt acgcccccta ttgacgtcaa tgacggtaaa tggcccgcct
      301 ggcattatgc ccagtacatg accttatggg actttcctac ttggcagtac atctacgtat
      361 tagtcatcgc tattaccatg gtgatgcggt tttggcagta catcaatggg cgtggatagc
      421 ggtttgactc acggggattt ccaagtctcc accccattga cgtcaatggg agtttgtttt
      481 ggcaccaaaa tcaacgggac tttccaaaat gtcgtaacaa ctccgcccca ttgacgcaaa
      541 tgggcggtag gcgtgtacgg tgggaggtct atataagcag agctctccct atcagtgata
      601 gagatctccc tatcagtgat agagatcgtc gacgagctcg tttagtgaac cgtcagatcg
      661 cctggagacg ccatccacgc tgttttgacc tccatagaag acaccgggac cgatccagcc
      721 tccggactct agcgtttaaa cttaagcttg gtaccgagct cggatccact agtccagtgt
      781 ggtggaattc tgcagatatc cagcacagtg gcggccgctc gagaccatga aggacaacac
      841 cgtgcccctg aagctgatcg ccctgctggc caacggcgag ttccactctg gcgagcagct
      901 gggcgagaca ctgggcatga gcagagccgc catcaacaag cacatccaga ccctgcggga
      961 ctggggcgtg gacgtgttca cagtgcccgg caagggctac agcctgcccg agcccatcca
     1021 gctgctgaac gccaagcaga tcctgggcca gctggatggc ggatctgtgg ccgtgctgcc
     1081 cgtgatcgac agcaccaacc agtatctgct cgaccggatc ggcgagctga agtccggcga
     1141 cgcctgtatc gccgagtacc agcaggccgg cagaggcggc aggggcagaa agtggttcag
     1201 ccccttcggc gccaacctgt acctgagcat gttctggaga ctggaacagg gcccagccgc
     1261 cgctattggc ctgagcctgg tcatcggcat cgtgatggcc gaggtgctgc ggaagctggg
     1321 cgccgacaaa gtgcgcgtga agtggcccaa cgacctgtat ctgcaggacc ggaagctggc
     1381 cggcatcctg gtggaactga ccggcaaaac aggcgacgcc gcccagatcg tgatcggcgc
     1441 tggcatcaac atggccatgc ggcgggtgga agagagcgtg gtcaaccagg gctggatcac
     1501 cctgcaggaa gccggcatca acctggaccg gaacaccctg gccgccatgc tgatcagaga
     1561 gctgagagcc gccctggaac tgttcgagca ggaaggcctg gccccctacc tgagcagatg
     1621 ggagaagctg gacaacttca tcaaccggcc cgtgaaactg atcatcggcg acaaagagat
     1681 cttcggcatc agccggggca tcgacaagca gggggccctg ctcctggaac aggacggcat
     1741 catcaagccc tggatgggcg gcgagatcag cctgcggagc gccgagaagt acccatacga
     1801 tgttcctgac tatgccggta ccgagctcgg atccaccatg gctagctgga gccacccgca
     1861 gttcgagaaa ggtggaggtt ccggaggtgg atcgggaggt ggatcgtgga gccacccgca
     1921 gttcgaaaaa gcggccgata tcacaagttt gtacaaaaaa gcaggctcca ccatgtacaa
     1981 catgatggag acggagctga agccgccggg cccgcagcaa acttcggggg gcggcggcgg
     2041 caactccacc gcggcggcgg ccggcggcaa ccagaaaaac agcccggacc gcgtcaagcg
     2101 gcccatgaat gccttcatgg tgtggtcccg cgggcagcgg cgcaagatgg cccaggagaa
     2161 ccccaagatg cacaactcgg agatcagcaa gcgcctgggc gccgagtgga aacttttgtc
     2221 ggagacggag aagcggccgt tcatcgacga ggctaagcgg ctgcgagcgc tgcacatgaa
     2281 ggagcacccg gattataaat accggccccg gcggaaaacc aagacgctca tgaagaagga
     2341 taagtacacg ctgcccggcg ggctgctggc ccccggcggc aatagcatgg cgagcggggt
     2401 cggggtgggc gccggcctgg gcgcgggcgt gaaccagcgc atggacagtt acgcgcacat
     2461 gaacggctgg agcaacggca gctacagcat gatgcaggac cagctgggct acccgcagca
     2521 cccgggcctc aatgcgcacg gcgcagcgca gatgcagccc atgcaccgct acgacgtgag
     2581 cgccctgcag tacaactcca tgaccagctc gcagacctac atgaacggct cgcccaccta
     2641 cagcatgtcc tactcgcagc agggcacccc tggcatggct cttggctcca tgggttcggt
     2701 ggtcaagtcc gaggccagct ccagcccccc tgtggttacc tcttcctccc actccagggc
     2761 gccctgccag gccggggacc tccgggacat gatcagcatg tatctccccg gcgccgaggt
     2821 gccggaaccc gccgccccca gcagacttca catgtcccag cactaccaga gcggcccggt
     2881 gcccggcacg gccattaacg gcacactgcc cctctcacac atgttggacc cagctttctt
     2941 gtacaaagtg gtgacgtaag ctaggggccc gtttaaaccc gctgatcagc ctcgactgtg
     3001 ccttctagtt gccagccatc tgttgtttgc ccctcccccg tgccttcctt gaccctggaa
     3061 ggtgccactc ccactgtcct ttcctaataa aatgaggaaa ttgcatcgca ttgtctgagt
     3121 aggtgtcatt ctattctggg gggtggggtg gggcaggaca gcaaggggga ggattgggaa
     3181 gacaatagca ggcatgctgg ggatgcggtg ggctctatgg cttctgaggc ggaaagaacc
     3241 agctggggct ctagggggta tccccnnnnn nnnnnnnnnn nnnnnnnnnn nnnnnnnnnn
     3301 nnnnnnnnnn nnnnnnnnnn nnnnnnnnnn nnnnnnnnnn nnnnnnnnnn nnnnnnnnnn
     3361 nnnnnnnnnn nnnnnnnnnn nnnnnnnnnc nnnnnnnnnn nnnnnnnnnn nnnnnnnnnn
     3421 nnnnnnnnnn nnnnnnnnnn nnnnnnnnnn nnnnnnnnnn nnnnnnnnnn nnnnnnnnnn
     3481 nagggtgatg gttcacgtac ctagaagttc ctattccgaa gttcctattc tctagaaagt
     3541 ataggaactt ccttggccaa aaagcctgaa ctcaccgcga cgtctgtcga gaagtttctg
     3601 atcgaaaagt tcgacagcgt ctccgacctg atgcagctct cggagggcga agaatctcgt
     3661 gctttcagct tcgatgtagg agggcgtgga tatgtcctgc gggtaaatag ctgcgccgat
     3721 ggtttctaca aagatcgtta tgtttatcgg cactttgcat cggccgcgct cccgattccg
     3781 gaagtgcttg acattgggga attcagcgag agcctgacct attgcatctc ccgccgtgca
     3841 cagggtgtca cgttgcaaga cctgcctgaa accgaactgc ccgctgttct gcagccggtc
     3901 gcggaggcca tggatgcgat cgctgcggcc gatcttagcc agacgagcgg gttcggccca
     3961 ttcggaccgc aaggaatcgg tcaatacact acatggcgtg atttcatatg cgcgattgct
     4021 gatccccatg tgtatcactg gcaaactgtg atggacgaca ccgtcagtgc gtccgtcgcg
     4081 caggctctcg atgagctgat gctttgggcc gaggactgcc ccgaagtccg gcacctcgtg
     4141 cacgcggatt tcggctccaa caatgtcctg acggacaatg gccgcataac agcggtcatt
     4201 gactggagcg aggcgatgtt cggggattcc caatacgagg tcgccaacat cttcttctgg
     4261 aggccgtggt tggcttgtat ggagcagcag acgcgctact tcgagcggag gcatccggag
     4321 cttgcaggat cgccgcggct ccgggcgtat atgctccgca ttggtcttga ccaactctat
     4381 cagagcttgg ttgacggcaa tttcgatgat gcagcttggg cgcagggtcg atgcgacgca
     4441 atcgtccgat ccggagccgg gactgtcggg cgtacacaaa tcgcccgcag aagcgcggcc
     4501 gtctggaccg atggctgtgt agaagtactc gccgatagtg gaaaccgacg ccccagcact
     4561 cgtccgaggg caaaggaata gcacgtacta cgagatttcg attccaccgc cgccttctat
     4621 gaaaggttgg gcttcggaat cgttttccgg gacgccggct ggatgatcct ccagcgcggg
     4681 gatctcatgc tggagttctt cgcccacccc aacttgttta ttgcagctta taatggttac
     4741 aaataaagca atagcatcac aaatttcaca aataaagcat ttttttcact gcattctagt
     4801 tgtggtttgt ccaaactcat caatgtatct tatcatgtct gtataccgtc gacctctagc
     4861 tagagcttgg cgtaatcatg gtcatagctg tttcctgtgt gaaattgtta tccgctcaca
     4921 attccacaca acatacgagc cggaagcata aagtgtaaag cctggggtgc ctaatgagtg
     4981 agctaactca cattaattgc gttgcgctca ctgcccgctt tccagtcggg aaacctgtcg
     5041 tgccagctgc attaatgaat cggccaacgc gcggggagag gcggtttgcg tattgggcgc
     5101 tcttccgctt cctcgctcac tgactcgctg cgctcggtcg ttcggctgcg gcgagcggta
     5161 tcagctcact caaaggcggt aatacggtta tccacagaat caggggataa cgcaggaaag
     5221 aacatgtgag caaaaggcca gcaaaaggcc aggaaccgta aaaaggccgc gttgctggcg
     5281 tttttccata ggctccgccc ccctgacgag catcacaaaa atcgacgctc aagtcagagg
     5341 tggcgaaacc cgacaggact ataaagatac caggcgtttc cccctggaag ctccctcgtg
     5401 cgctctcctg ttccgaccct gccgcttacc ggatacctgt ccgcctttct cccttcggga
     5461 agcgtggcgc tttctcatag ctcacgctgt aggtatctca gttcggtgta ggtcgttcgc
     5521 tccaagctgg gctgtgtgca cgaacccccc gttcagcccg accgctgcgc cttatccggt
     5581 aactatcgtc ttgagtccaa cccggtaaga cacgacttat cgccactggc agcagccact
     5641 ggtaacagga ttagcagagc gaggtatgta ggcggtgcta cagagttctt gaagtggtgg
     5701 cctaactacg gctacactag aagaacagta tttggtatct gcgctctgct gaagccagtt
     5761 accttcggaa aaagagttgg tagctcttga tccggcaaac aaaccaccgc tggtagcggt
     5821 ggtttttttg tttgcaagca gcagattacg cgcagaaaaa aaggatctca agaagatcct
     5881 ttgatctttt ctacggggtc tgacgctcag tggaacgaaa actcacgtta agggattttg
     5941 gtcatgagat tatcaaaaag gatcttcacc tagatccttt taaattaaaa atgaagtttt
     6001 aaatcaatct aaagtatata tgagtaaact tggtctgaca gttaccaatg cttaatcagt
     6061 gaggcaccta tctcagcgat ctgtctattt cgttcatcca tagttgcctg actccccgtc
     6121 gtgtagataa ctacgatacg ggagggctta ccatctggcc ccagtgctgc aatgataccg
     6181 cgagacccac gctcaccggc tccagattta tcagcaataa accagccagc cggaagggcc
     6241 gagcgcagaa gtggtcctgc aactttatcc gcctccatcc agtctattaa ttgttgccgg
     6301 gaagctagag taagtagttc gccagttaat agtttgcgca acgttgttgc cattgctaca
     6361 ggcatcgtgg tgtcacgctc gtcgtttggt atggcttcat tcagctccgg ttcccaacga
     6421 tcaaggcgag ttacatgatc ccccatgttg tgcaaaaaag cggttagctc cttcggtcct
     6481 ccgatcgttg tcagaagtaa gttggccgca gtgttatcac tcatggttat ggcagcactg
     6541 cataattctc ttactgtcat gccatccgta agatgctttt ctgtgactgg tgagtactca
     6601 accaagtcat tctgagaata gtgtatgcgg cgaccgagtt gctcttgccc ggcgtcaata
     6661 cgggataata ccgcgccaca tagcagaact ttaaaagtgc tcatcattgg aaaacgttct
     6721 tcggggcgaa aactctcaag gatcttaccg ctgttgagat ccagttcgat gtaacccact
     6781 cgtgcaccca actgatcttc agcatctttt actttcacca gcgtttctgg gtgagcaaaa
     6841 acaggaaggc aaaatgccgc aaaaaaggga ataagggcga cacggaaatg ttgaatactc
     6901 atactcttcc tttttcaata ttattgaagc atttatcagg gttattgtct catgagcgga
     6961 tacatatttg aatgtattta gaaaaataaa caaatagggg ttccgcgcac atttccccga
     7021 aaagtgccac ctgacgtcga cggatcggga gatctcccga tcccctatgg tgcactctca
     7081 gtacaatctg ctctgatgcc gcatagttaa gccagtatct gctccctgct tgtgtgttgg
     7141 aggtcgctga gtagtgcgcg agcaaaattt aagctacaac aaggcaaggc ttgaccgaca
     7201 attgcatgaa gaatctgctt agggttaggc gttttgcgct gcttcgcgat gtacgggcca
     7261 gatatacgcg tt
//
