[The description below was written by a language model from this plasmid's Addgene catalogue record and the feature table of its GenBank file.]
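Description:
MAC_N_SOX2 is a 7.3 kb mammalian expression plasmid built on the MAC-tag-N Gateway destination backbone, carrying unmutated human SOX2 fused at its N terminus to the MAC tag. In bacteria it replicates from a high-copy ColE1/pUC-type origin and is selected with ampicillin through the beta-lactamase gene. Hygromycin is the selectable marker for mammalian cells.

Expression is driven by the CMV immediate early enhancer and promoter, followed by two tet operator sites. In cells that express the tetracycline repressor, transcription is held off until tetracycline or doxycycline is added. The annotated tag consists of the promiscuous biotin ligase BirA(R118G), also known as BirA* or BioID, followed by an HA epitope and two Strep-Tag II peptides. The SOX2 coding region is not annotated as a feature of its own, but it occupies the interval between the attB1 and attB2 sites left by Gateway recombination. A bovine growth hormone polyadenylation signal terminates the transcript.

Downstream, an FRT site sits immediately before a hygromycin resistance coding sequence with an SV40 poly(A) signal, and no promoter is annotated for it. This arrangement is typical of FLP-mediated integration systems, in which recombination into a genomic FRT site supplies the promoter and makes cells hygromycin resistant, giving isogenic, inducible stable lines.

The combined tag supports two complementary approaches from one construct: Strep-Tactin affinity purification of stable complexes, and proximity-dependent biotinylation of nearby proteins. This fits the associated study, which mapped protein interaction networks of human transcription factors.
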