Addgene plasmid #167794: MAC_N_SOX2
Purpose: Expresses SOX2 in mammalian cells
Depositing lab: Markku Varjosalo. Depositing organization: University of Helsinki. Publication: Human transcription factor protein interaction networks. Goos H, Kinnunen M, Salokas K, Tan Z, Liu X, Yadav L, Zhang Q, Wei GH, Varjosalo M. Nat Commun. 2022 Feb 9;13(1):766. doi: 10.1038/s41467-022-28341-5. PubMed 35140242.
Backbone
  Vector backbone: MAC-tag-N (#108078)
  Vector type: Mammalian Expression
  Selectable markers: Hygromycin
Growth in bacteria
  Bacterial resistance: Ampicillin, 100 μg/mL
  Growth temperature: 37°C
  Growth strain: DH5alpha
  Copy number: High Copy
Gene/Insert
  Gene/Insert name: SOX2 (alt names: Uniprot P48431; ENSG00000181449)
  Species: H. sapiens (human)
  Mutation: no mutations
  Entrez Gene: SOX2 (a.k.a. ANOP3, MCOPS3)
  Tag / fusion protein: MAC (N terminal on backbone)
  Cloning method: Gateway Cloning
Terms and licenses: Academic/Nonprofit Terms; Industry Terms: Not Available to Industry
How to cite: MAC_N_SOX2 was a gift from Markku Varjosalo (Addgene plasmid # 167794 ; http://n2t.net/addgene:167794 ; RRID:Addgene_167794)
